Addgene plasmid #138234: pFP.R364
Purpose: Expresses the split mCherry reporter interrupted by the Cth-Ter artificially mini-intein (in cis)
Depositing lab: Baojun Wang. Depositing organization: University of Edinburgh. Publication: An expanded library of orthogonal split inteins enables modular multi-peptide assemblies. Pinto F, Thornton EL, Wang B. Nat Commun. 2020 Mar 23;11(1):1529. doi: 10.1038/s41467-020-15272-2. PubMed 32251274.
Backbone
  Vector backbone: pSB3T5
  Backbone manufacturer: BioBrick vector, IGEM registry
  Backbone size w/o insert (bp): 3252
  Total vector size (bp): 5704
  Vector type: Bacterial Expression, Synthetic Biology
Growth in bacteria
  Bacterial resistance: Tetracycline, 10 μg/mL
  Growth temperature: 37°C
  Growth strain: DH5alpha
  Copy number: Low Copy
Gene/Insert 1
  Gene/Insert name: araC
  Insert size (bp): 930
  Entrez Gene: araC (a.k.a. b0064, ECK0065)
  Promoter: iPC
  Cloning method: Gibson Cloning
  Sequencing primers: 5′ VF2 - TGCCACCTGACGTCTAAGAA
Gene/Insert 2
  Gene/Insert name: mCherryN(NGK).Cth-Ter*.(SEL)mCherryC.H6
  Species: Synthetic
  Insert size (bp): 1230
  Promoter: P(araBAD)
  Tag / fusion protein: 6xHis (C terminal on insert)
  Cloning method: Gibson Cloning
  Sequencing primers: 5′ araC_F2 - AACCCACTGGTGATACCATTCG; 3′ VR - ATTACCGCCTTTGAGTGAGC
Terms and licenses: Academic/Nonprofit Terms; Industry Terms: Not Available to Industry
How to cite: pFP.R364 was a gift from Baojun Wang (Addgene plasmid # 138234 ; http://n2t.net/addgene:138234 ; RRID:Addgene_138234)
