[The description below was written by a language model from this plasmid's Addgene catalogue record and pLannotate feature annotations shown in this document.]
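Description:
pFP.R364 is a 5.7 kb bacterial expression plasmid built on the BioBrick vector pSB3T5, intended for synthetic biology work in E. coli. It replicates from a p15A origin, which gives low-to-medium copy number and is compatible with ColE1-type plasmids. Selection is by tetracycline through a tet promoter-driven efflux protein gene. The cloning region sits between the BioBrick prefix and suffix and is insulated from the backbone by flanking transcription terminators (T3Te, tonB and his operon terminators). The annotation also picks up short fragments of a β-lactamase gene, an RSF origin and a bom site. These appear to be backbone remnants rather than functional parts, and tetracycline is the only resistance listed in the record.

The payload is an arabinose-inducible reporter cassette. The araC regulator gene is encoded on the reverse strand under a promoter the record calls iPC, and it is transcribed divergently from the araBAD promoter, which drives the reporter in response to L-arabinose. The reporter is mCherry split into an N-terminal and a C-terminal fragment. About 500 bp of unannotated sequence lies between them, corresponding to the Cth-Ter artificial mini-intein described in the catalogue entry. The labels NGK and SEL in the insert name appear to denote the junction residues on either side of the intein, and a C-terminal 6xHis tag allows detection or purification. Because the intein is fused in cis as a single polypeptide, red fluorescence should be restored only when the intein excises itself and ligates the two mCherry halves. The construct therefore serves as a readout of Cth-Ter splicing activity, and it was made as part of characterising a library of orthogonal split inteins.
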