Features (pLannotate 1.2.2; 16 found; start..end, strand, type, name):
     48..77      -  terminator     T3Te terminator: phage T3 early transcription terminator
    124..145     +  misc_feature   BioBrick prefix: BioBrick prefix for parts that do not start with "ATG"
    146..1024    -  CDS            araC: L-arabinose regulatory protein; araC
   1051..1335    +  promoter       araBAD promoter: araBAD; promoter of the L-arabinose operon of E. coli; the araC regulatory gene is transcribed in the opposite direction (Guzman et al., 1995)
   1365..1841    +  CDS            mCherry (fragment): monomeric derivative of DsRed fluorescent protein (Shaner et al., 2004) mammalian codon-optimized
   2343..2573    +  CDS            mCherry (fragment): monomeric derivative of DsRed fluorescent protein (Shaner et al., 2004) mammalian codon-optimized
   2598..2618    +  misc_feature   BioBrick suffix: universal suffix for all parts
   2654..2685    +  terminator     tonB terminator: bidirectional E. coli tonB-P14 transcription terminator
   2732..2772    -  terminator     bacterial terminator (fragment): putative bacterial transcription terminator
   2785..3030    +  CDS            bla(M) (fragment): β-lactamase lacking the signal sequence; bla(M); allows cytosolic expression of β-lactamase
   3196..3740    +  rep_origin     p15A ori: Plasmids containing the medium-copy-number p15A origin of replication can be propagated in E. coli cells that contain a second plasmid with the ColE1 origin.
   3828..3883    +  rep_origin     RSF ori (fragment): Plasmids containing the RSF 1030 origin of replication can be propagated in E. coli cells that contain additional plasmids with compatible origins.
   3982..4008    -  misc_feature   bom (fragment): basis of mobility region from pBR322
   4356..4384    +  promoter       tet promoter: E. coli promoter for tetracycline efflux protein gene
   4432..5620    +  CDS            TcR (fragment): tetracycline efflux protein; tet; confers resistance to tetracycline
   5633..5692    +  terminator     his operon terminator: This putative transcriptin terminator from the E. coli his operon has a 2-bp deletion introduced during synthesis. Its efficiency has not been determined.
>Addgene plasmid #138234 | pFP.R364 | addgene full sequence | sequence record 273460 | Addgene NGS Result
TGCCACCTGACGTCTAAGAAAAGGAATATTCAGCAATTTGCCCGTGCCGAAGAAAGGCCCACCCGTGAAG
GTGAGCCAGTGAGTTGATTGCTACGTAATTAGTTAGTTAGCCCTTAGTGACTCGAATTCGCGGCCGCTTC
TAGAGTTATGACAACTTGACGGCTACATCATTCACTTTTTCTTCACAACCGGCACGGAACTCGCTCGGGC
TGGCCCCGGTGCATTTTTTAAATACCCGCGAGAAATAGAGTTGATCGTCAAAACCAACATTGCGACCGAC
GGTGGCGATAGGCATCCGGGTGGTGCTCAAAAGCAGCTTCGCCTGGCTGATACGTTGGTCCTCGCGCCAG
CTTAAGACGCTAATCCCTAACTGCTGGCGGAAAAGATGTGACAGACGCGACGGCGACAAGCAAACATGCT
GTGCGACGCTGGCGATATCAAAATTGCTGTCTGCCAGGTGATCGCTGATGTACTGACAAGCCTCGCGTAC
CCGATTATCCATCGGTGGATGGAGCGACTCGTTAATCGCTTCCATGCGCCGCAGTAACAATTGCTCAAGC
AGATTTATCGCCAGCAGCTCCGAATAGCGCCCTTCCCCTTGCCCGGCGTTAATGATTTGCCCAAACAGGT
CGCTGAAATGCGGCTGGTGCGCTTCATCCGGGCGAAAGAACCCCGTATTGGCAAATATTGACGGCCAGTT
AAGCCATTCATGCCAGTAGGCGCGCGGACGAAAGTAAACCCACTGGTGATACCATTCGCGAGCCTCCGGA
TGACGACCGTAGTGATGAATCTCTCCTGGCGGGAACAGCAAAATATCACCCGGTCGGCAAACAAATTCTC
GTCCCTGATTTTTCACCACCCCCTGACCGCGAATGGTGAGATTGAGAATATAACCTTTCATTCCCAGCGG
TCGGTCGATAAAAAAATCGAGATAACCGTTGGCCTCAATCGGCGTTAAACCCGCCACCAGATGGGCATTA
AACGAGTATCCCGGCAGCAGGGGATCATTTTGCGCTTCAGCCATACTTTTCATACTCCCGCCATTCAGAG
AAGAAACCAATTGTCCATATTGCATCAGACATTGCCGTCACTGCGTCTTTTACTGGCTCTTCTCGCTAAC
CAAACCGGTAACCCCGCTTATTAAAAGCATTCTGTAACAAAGCGGGACCAAAGCCATGACAAAAACGCGT
AACAAAAGTGTCTATAATCACGGCAGAAAAGTCCACATTGATTATTTGCACGGCGTCACACTTTGCTATG
CCATAGCATTTTTATCCATAAGATTAGCGGATCCTACCTGACGCTTTTTATCGCAACTCTCTACTGTTTC
TCCATTACTAGAGATTAAAGAGGAGAAATACTAGATGGTGAGCAAGGGCGAAGAAGACAACATGGCCATC
ATCAAGGAGTTCATGCGCTTCAAGGTGCACATGGAGGGCTCCGTGAACGGCCACGAGTTCGAGATCGAGG
GCGAGGGCGAGGGCCGCCCCTACGAGGGCACCCAGACCGCCAAGCTGAAGGTGACCAAGGGTGGCCCCCT
GCCCTTCGCCTGGGACATCCTGTCCCCTCAGTTCATGTACGGCTCCAAGGCCTACGTGAAGCACCCCGCC
GACATCCCCGACTACTTGAAGCTGTCCTTCCCCGAGGGCTTCAAGTGGGAGCGCGTGATGAACTTCGAGG
ACGGCGGCGTGGTGACCGTGACCCAGGACTCCTCCTTGCAGGACGGCGAGTTCATCTACAAGGTGAAGCT
GCGCGGCACCAACTTCCCCTCCGACGGCCCCGTAATGCAGAAGAAGACCATGGGCTGGGAGGCCTCCTCC
GAGCGGATGTACCCCGAGGACAATGGGAAGCAGCTTGCGCTTGATACACCTATCCCTACTCCAGATGGTT
GGACAACAATGGGAGAGATCAAAGCCGGGGACAAGGTAATCGATGAAAAAGGTCGCCCCTGCAATGTGGT
AGCGATCAGCGAAATCGATGATACCGAACAGGCTTACAAGATTAATTTCCGTGATGGTACAAGTATAGTC
GCTGGAGAACGCCATCTGTGGAAAGTCCAGGTTACTAATAATGGCCGGCGAGAAAAGTTGCTGACCACTG
GTGAAATGTACCAAAAACAGTTTAAAACTAAGTCTAAAGAAAACCGTGCCCTGTTTCGTATACCGATCGC
GGACGCGTTCATTGGAAGTGCGGGATCCGCGGCCGGAAGCGGATCTCACTTCCACTACATAAAGTCTATT
GAAAAAACCGGGAAAACCAAGATGCGGTGTATACAGGTGGATAGTCCTTCCCGTCTGTATCTCGCCGGCA
AATCTATGATACCAACGCACAATTCGGAGTTAGGCGCCCTGAAGGGCGAGATCAAGCAGAGGCTGAAGCT
GAAGGACGGCGGCCACTACGACGCTGAGGTCAAGACCACCTACAAGGCCAAGAAGCCCGTGCAGCTGCCC
GGCGCCTACAACGTCAACATCAAGTTGGACATCACCTCCCACAACGAGGACTACACCATCGTGGAACAGT
ACGAACGCGCCGAGGGCCGCCACTCCACCGGCGGCATGGACGAGCTGTACAAGCATCATCACCATCACCA
CTAATAATACTAGTAGCGGCCGCTGCAGGAGTCACTAAGGGTTAGTTAGTTAGATTAGCAGAAAGTCAAA
AGCCTCCGACCGGAGGCTTTTGACTAAAACTTCCCTTGGGGTTATCATTGGGGCTCACTCAAAGGCGGTA
ATCAGATAAAAAAAATCCTTAGCTTTCGCTAAGGATGATTTCTGCTAGAGATGGAATAGACTGGATGGAG
GCGGATAAAGTTGCAGGACCACTTCTGCGCTCGGCCCTTCCGGCTGGCTGGTTTATTGCTGATAAATCTG
GAGCCGGTGAGCGTGGGTCTCGCGGTATCATTGCAGCACTGGGGCCAGATGGTAAGCCCTCCCGTATCGT
AGTTATCTACACGACGGGGAGTCAGGCAACTATGGATGAACGAAATAGACAGATCGCTGAGATAGGTGCC
TCACTGATTAAGCATTGGTAACTGTCAGACCAAGTTTACTCATATATACTTTAGATTGATTTAAAACTTC
ATTTTTAATTTAAAAGGATCTAGGTGAAGATCCTTTTTGATAATCTCATGACCAAAATCCCTTAACGTGA
GTTTTCGTTCCACTGAGCGTCAGACCCCTTAATAAGATGATCTTCTTGAGATCGTTTTGGTCTGCGCGTA
ATCTCTTGCTCTGAAAACGAAAAAACCGCCTTGCAGGGCGGTTTTCGAAGGTTCTCTGAGCTACCAACTC
TTTGAACCGAGGTAACTGGCTTGGAGGAGCGCAGTCACCAAAACTTGTCCTTTCAGTTTAGCCTTAACCG
GCGCATGACTTCAAGACTAACTCCTCTAAATCAATTACCAGTGGCTGCTGCCAGTGGTGCTTTTGCATGT
CTTTCCGGGTTGGACTCAAGACGATAGTTACCGGATAAGGCGCAGCGGTCGGACTGAACGGGGGGTTCGT
GCATACAGTCCAGCTTGGAGCGAACTGCCTACCCGGAACTGAGTGTCAGGCGTGGAATGAGACAAACGCG
GCCATAACAGCGGAATGACACCGGTAAACCGAAAGGCAGGAACAGGAGAGCGCACGAGGGAGCCGCCAGG
GGGAAACGCCTGGTATCTTTATAGTCCTGTCGGGTTTCGCCACCACTGATTTGAGCGTCAGATTTCGTGA
TGCTTGTCAGGGGGGCGGAGCCTATGGAAAAACGGCTTTGCCGCGGCCCTCTCACTTCCCTGTTAAGTAT
CTTCCTGGCATCTTCCAGGAAATCTCCGCCCCGTTCGTAAGCCATTTCCGCTCGCCGCAGTCGAACGACC
GAGCGTAGCGAGTCAGTGAGCGAGGAAGCGGAATATATCCTGTATCACATATTCTGCTGACGCACCGGTG
CAGCCTTTTTTCTCCTGCCACATGAAGCACTTCACTGACACCCTCATCAGTGCCAACATAGTAAGCCAGT
ATACACTCCGCTAGCGCTGAGGTCTGCCTCGTGAAGAAGGTGTTGCTGACTCATACCAGGCCTGAATCGC
CCCATCATCCAGCCAGAAAGTGAGGGAGCCACGGTTGATGAGAGCTTTGTTGTAGGTGGACCAGTTGGTG
ATTTTGAACTTTTGCTTTGCCACGGAACGGTCTGCGTTGTCGGGAAGATGCGTGATCTGATCCTTCAACT
CAGCAAAAGTTCGATTTATTCAACAAAGCCACGTTGTGTCTCAAAATCTCTGATGTTACATTGCACAAGA
TAAAAATATATCATCATGAACAATAAAACTGTCTGCTTACATAAACAGTAATACAAGGGGTGTTTACTAG
AGGAGATTCTCATGTTTGACAGCTTATCATCGATAAGCTTTAATGCGGTAGTTTATCACAGTTAAATTGC
TAACGCAGTCAGGCACCGTGTATGAAATCTAACAATGCGCTCATCGTCATTCTCGGCACCGTCACCCTGG
ACGCTGTAGGCATAGGCTTGGTTATGCCGGTACTGCCGGGCCTCTTGCGGGATATCGTCCATTCCGACAG
TATTGCCAGTCACTATGGCGTGCTGCTTGCGCTCTATGCGTTGATGCAATTTCTTTGCGCACCCGTTCTC
GGAGCCCTGTCCGACCGCTTTGGCCGCCGTCCAGTCCTGCTCGCTTCGCTCCTTGGAGCCACTATCGACT
ACGCGATCATGGCGACCACACCCGTCCTGTGGATTCTCTACGCCGGACGCATCGTGGCGGGCATCACGGG
TGCCACAGGTGCGGTTGCTGGTGCCTATATCGCCGACATCACCGATGGGGAAGATCGGGCTCGCCACTTC
GGGCTCATGAGCGCTTGTTTCGGCGTGGGTATGGTGGCAGGCCCCGTGGCCGGGGGACTGTTGGGTGCCA
TCTCCTTGCATGCACCATTCCTTGCGGCGGCGGTGCTCAACGGCCTCAACCTCCTCCTGGGCTGCTTCCT
TATGCAGGAATCGCATAAGGGAGAGCGCCGTCCGATGCCCTTGCGTGCCTTCAATCCAGTCAGCTCCTTC
CGGTGGGCGCGGGGCATGACTATCGTCGCCGCACTTATGACTGTTTTCTTTATCATGCAACTCGTAGGAC
AGGTTCCGGCAGCGCTCTGGGTCATTTTCGGCGAGGACCGCTTTCGCTGGAGCGCGACGATGATCGGCCT
GTCGCTTGCGGTATTCGGAATCTTGCACGCCCTCGCTCAAGCCTTCGTCACGGGCCCCGCCACCAAACGT
TTCGGCGAGAAGCAGGCCATTATCGCGGGCATGGCGGCCGACGCGCTGGGCTACGTCTTGCTGGCGTTCG
CGACGCGCGGCTGGATGGCCTTCCCCATTATGATTCTTCTCGCTTCCGGCGGCATCGGTATGCCCGCGTT
GCAGGCCATGCTGTCCCGCCAAGTAGATGACGACCATCAGGGACAGCTTCAAGGGTCGCTCGCGGCTCTT
ACCAGCCTCACTTCGATCATTGGACCGCTGATCGTCACGGCGATTTATGCCGCCTCGGCGAGCACATGGA
ACGGGTTGGCATGGATTGTAGGTGCCGCCCTTTACCTTGTCTGCCTCCCCGCGTTGCGTCGCGGTGCATG
GAGCCGGGCCACCTCGACCTAATAATACTAGCTCCGGCAAAAAAACGGGCAAGGTGTCACCACCCTGCCC
TTTTTCTTTAAAACCGAAAAGATTACTTCGCGTT
